>Addgene plasmid #192861 | pMUT2-pTcpP-mCherry | depositor full sequence | sequence record 373819 | pMUT2-pTcpP-mCherry sequence 7311 bps
ATTACGCCAGCTGGCGAAAGGGGGATGTGCTGCAAGGCGATTAAGTTGGGTAACGCCAGGGTTTTCCCAG
TCACGACGTTGTAAAACGACGGCCAGTGAGCGCGACGTAATACGACTCACTATAGGGCGAATTGAAGGAA
GGCCGTCAAGGCCACGTGTCTTGTCCGCGGTACCTACTATAAACGCAGAAAGGCCCACCCGAAGGTGAGC
CAGTGTGACTCTAGTAGAGAGCGTTCACCGACAAACAACAGATAAAACGAAAGGCCCAGTCTTTCGACTG
AGCCTTTCGTTTTATTTGATGCCTGGTTAGAAATCGCTCTGACACGAGAACCACATCTTTTCCGCCGTCA
GCAATTTGTAAGGAAAAGCCAGAAAGCACCCTTTGCCAAGTTGATAGATCGACAATACATTGTAATCACG
AGAAGCATTCGATTGGGAGTAATCGGGGATCAGATTCAGCTTTTGTGATGAAGGGTCAGGCAATGTTTGG
TAGCGTGTAGTCCATGATTTAACAACATTACCTTGAGGGTCCGTCTGAGTAAGCCACACATTAGACAGAT
TGCCCTGGTAGGTGCTAAAGATTTGAGTAACGGTTCCATCAATAATCATGGTCCCGTGGCTATTTTTCTG
GCGCATAGGAAGAGCAATAATTGTTACCCCCAGGGCGACCACAAACAGACCAGTGGCCCCTCCCCAAGCC
TTTAACTTCTTGTGCATTACTTTACATTTTCTTAATAATAACTACTCCACATAAATTACGAGCCGGATGA
TTAATTGTCAATTTCTTTTGGGTATAGCGTCGTGGACAGTCATTCATCTTTCTGCCCCTCCAAAAGCAAA
AACCCGCCGAAGCGGGTTTTTACGTAAATCAGGTGAAACTGACCGATAAGCCGGTTTATTAGTTCTTAGT
ACATTCCAACGTCTTATCAGAAAAAACACATTGATGCTGGTCGATAGCAAAGGTCAACTTCTGCTCGCTA
AGTTTCTGGATTGTGATTCCAGGAAGACGGGCTAAGTCACGTAAATCGTGAGTAATCCCGGCCAATTCGT
GTTGATACCATTGCCCGTATGACCACCAAATGACAGGTAATAAGGCAACATATAACGCTGAAAACACCAG
ATACGGCACCACTCGTTTGCTTTTAACTGGGGATTGTTCAGGTGGCGTTGCGGTGTTTTGAATGTTAAGA
CTGTGGGAGGGAGAATCTGTGGCAGGAACCGCCTCTGGTATAGGGGGAGGCGAAGATAGCATTATTTCCT
CTCCCTCTTCTTCGCTGTACCAGATAACCGGCACCATTAATTTATAGCCGCGCTTTGGTACAGTAGCGAT
ATAGACAGGACTATCTTCATCATTATCTTTTAATGACTTACGTAGTTCTGAGATACTCTGCGTCACAACG
TGATTGGTGACAATACTTCTCTTCCAGACATTATCGATAAGTTCATCCCTGCTAAGTACTTCGCCACTGT
GTTGAGCAAAGAAAACCAGAAGATCGATTAATCTCGGCTCAAGGGTAAGTTGACGCCCATTGCGGCTAAT
TTGGTTTATGGACGGAGTAACAAGCCATTCGCCAACGCGAACTACAGGTTGTTGCATATGTCTTCTGTTC
ATAATTCACGGAACTCCACACATTATACGAGCCGATGATTAAGAGGCAAGAAATAAGATCACTACCGGGC
GTATTTTTTGAGTTATCGAGATTTTCAGGAGCTAAGGAAGCTAAAATCCATTGTAAACATTAAATGTTTA
TCTTTTCATGATATCAACTTGCGATCCTGATGTGTTAATAAAAAACCTCAAGTTCTCACTTACAGAAACT
TTTGTGTTATTTCACCTAATCTTTAGGATTAATCCTTTTTTCGTGAGTAATCTTATCGCCAGTTTGGTCA
GGAGAATTACAATGGTTTCCAAGGGCGAGGAGGATAACATGGCTATCATTAAAGAGTTCATGCGCTTCAA
AGTTCACATGGAGGGTTCTGTTAACGGTCACGAGTTCGAGATCGAAGGCGAAGGCGAGGGCCGTCCGTAT
GAAGGCACCCAGACCGCCAAACTGAAAGTGACTAAAGGCGGCCCGCTGCCTTTTGCGTGGGACATCCTGA
GCCCGCAATTTATGTACGGTTCTAAAGCGTATGTTAAACACCCAGCGGATATCCCGGACTATCTGAAGCT
GTCTTTTCCGGAAGGTTTCAAGTGGGAACGCGTAATGAATTTTGAAGATGGTGGTGTCGTGACCGTCACT
CAGGACTCCTCCCTGCAGGATGGCGAGTTCATCTATAAAGTTAAACTGCGTGGTACTAATTTTCCATCTG
ATGGCCCGGTGATGCAGAAAAAGACGATGGGTTGGGAGGCGTCTAGCGAACGCATGTATCCGGAAGATGG
TGCGCTGAAAGGCGAAATTAAACAGCGCCTGAAACTGAAAGATGGCGGCCATTATGACGCTGAAGTGAAA
ACCACGTACAAAGCCAAGAAACCTGTGCAGCTGCCTGGCGCGTACAATGTGAATATTAAACTGGACATCA
CCTCTCATAATGAAGATTATACGATCGTAGAGCAATATGAGCGCGCGGAGGGTCGTCATTCTACCGGTGG
CATGGATGAGCTGTACAAATAAAAAGGGGCTACCGGCGAACCAGCAGCCCCTTTATAAAGGCGCTTCAGT
AGTCAGACCAGCATCAGTCCTGAAAAGGCGGGCCTGCGCCCGCCTCCAGGTTGCTACTTACCGGATTCGT
AAGCCATGAAAGCCGCCACCTCCCTGTGTCCGTCTCTGTAACGAATCTCGCACAGCGATTTTCGTGTCAG
ATAAGTGAATATCAACAGTGTGAGACACACGATCAACACACACCAGACAAGGGAACTTCGTGGTAGTTTC
ATGGCCTTCTTCTCCTTGCGCAAAGCGCGGTAAGAGGCTATCCTGATGTGGACTAGACATAGGGATGCCT
CGTGGTGGTTAATGAAAATTAACTTACTACGGGGCTATCTTCTTTCTGCCACACAACACGGCAACAAACC
ACCTTCACGTCATGAGGCAGAAAGCCTCAAGCGCCGGGCACATCATAGCCCATATACCTGCACGCTGACC
ACACTCACTTTCCCTGAAAATAATCCGCTCATTCAGACCGTTCACGGGAAATCCGTGTGATTGTTGCCGC
ATCACGCTGCCTCCCGGAGTTTGTTCGGCATAAGTCACAAGAGACACTCAATGGCAAAGGAAGACCGTGC
CCTGTTATCCAGGCTTATGGCAGATTAGCTTCCCGGAGAGAAAACTGTCGAAAACTGACGGTATGAACAC
CGTAAGCTCCCAAAGTGATCACCATTCGCTTTCATGCATAGCTATGCAGCGAGCTGAAACGATCCTGACG
CATCCTTCCTGTTTTTCCGGGGTAAAACATCTCTTTTTGCGGTGTCTCGCGTCAGAATCGCGTTCAGCGC
GTTTCAGTGGTGCGTACAATTAAGGGATTATGGTAAATATATGAGCTATGCGATAACTTTAACTGTGAAG
CGATGAACCCATTACAGGCAAAGCCAATTACTCCTGACAGTGGTTTAGCCAGAAGCAGGGCTACCAAGAC
CAATGCAATAAGTAATATATCGTTTTGCTATCGTGCCATCCGTCGCGCTCAGTTCCATTGTGCTTTTTTA
AGCTGTCGTTTTTCTTACGGTATATACCGGTTTTTTATGGCGTGGTTTCTTAACTTGTTCAGCTACTGAT
GGACCCATGTATCTAGGTAGTCAACTAGCTTTGTTAGATCATAAAATATTGCGACCACCATATCGGCGAT
CACTCTTCGATGTTGGTTTCTTGTCCAAGAGATTAGCTTTTTCAAGATCATTGATAGCTCTCTGAACAGT
CCGTACAGAAACCCCCATACGTATGGCTAGACTTTCCATTGACGGATGCGGCCACTCTTGCAAACTCCAC
CAGTGAACGATCAGGTTAAGTAGTGTGTTAAAGGCCACTGAAGTTAGCTTTTTCTCGTTTTGTATAAAAA
ACAATACGGTAGGCACTGCTGTCCAGCCAAGAGACAAACCGCCAGCTTTCCATTTATTCTTAACGGAGTA
AGTCATTGATTTTCCTAAGCCCCAAAATATTTAAAGTATATATTATATGTATATTCATATGAATAGGGTG
ACACTGGCGCCATTATTGTGCAACCAAAAAAGACTACTCTGAAAACGAGGAAAAGATTTTTTCCTGCCTG
AATTAGATACGGAGTTAGCGATATGAAAACCGAACAACGTCATGATCTTGTTAAAGATATTGAGGTTTTT
GGCGTATCCTTGTCTCTGTTGATTTCCAGAGCGAATGAGAAGTCTGTTACAATGCCATCTGGTCTAAGTC
GGGAGCAGAGAAGAGCATGGGCAGCGGAGCAGGCGCGCAAAATCCACAATTGAATATTGTCTCATTCTCT
GAGACCTTCAACCTTTATTACACATCCAGATATTCTGCAAAAACACTCGATAAAATCGATGATTTCATTG
AGCATTTTGAAAAATACAATCTCTTTGGCGATCCTTTAAAAGGATATCCAGCTTGGACTGGCAAAGTATC
GCCATCGTGGAAAGTGCCTGATCATTACGAAAACAAAGAAGCTATTGAGAAGTATGCTAGAGCTAACAAA
TTATGGCATGCTCATTTAGGCGATCCGGTTTTTAAAGATACGTTTCATGGGAAATACAAGGTTTCTGACT
GGGTTATTCATTTCCAGCGGCTGACACCGAACCATATAAAGCTTTTAGAGCTTGGATACCATGACCCAAT
GAAGCTACCTCAAAACTTTGAATGATCGAGCGGCAGGCTAAATGAAATCTTGAGATTCATTCAGTCTCGT
CGTAATCTCACTATTGTAAAAACGAAAAAACCACCCTGGCAGGTGGTTTTTCGAAGGTTAGTTAATCCTG
GCAGATTCTCTAACCGTGGTAACAGTCTTGTGCGAGACATGTCACCAAATACTGTCCTTTCAGTGTAGCC
TCAGTTAGGCCGCCACTTCAAGAACTCTCGTTACATCTCTCGCACATCCTGCTTACCAGTGGCCGTTGCC
AGTGGCGTTAAGTCGTGTCTTACCGGGTTGGACTCAAGACGATAGTTACCGGATAAGGCGCAGCGGTCGG
GCTGAACGGGGGGTTCGTGCACACAGCCCAGCTTGGAGCGAACGACCTACACCGAACCGAGATACCAACA
GCGTGAGCTATGAGAAAGCGCCACGCTTCCCGAAGGGAGAAAGGCGGACAGGTATCCGGTAAGCGGCAGG
GTCGGAACAGGAGAGCGCACGAGGGAGCTTCCAGGGGGAAACGCCTGGTATCTTTATAGTCCTGTCGGGT
TTCGCCACCTCTGACTTGAGCGTCGATTTTTGTGATGCTCGTCAGGGGGGCGGAGCCTATGGAAAAACGC
CTCCCGCGCGCCCTTCTTCTGGGTCTTTGTCTTTTGCTCACATGTTCTTTCCGGTTTTATCCCCCGATTC
TGTGGATAACCGTATTACCGCCTTTGAGTGAGCTGACACCGCTCGCCGCAGTCGAACGACCGAGCGTAGC
GAGTCAGTGAGCGAGGAAGCGGAAGAGCGCCTTATGTGACATTTTCTCCTTACGCTCCTCTATGCCGTTC
TGCATCCTGTCCGGATGCGTTATATCCCGGTAAGATTTTCCGCTTCAAAGCGTGTCTGTATGCTGTTCTG
GAGTTCTTCTGCGAGTTCGTGCAGTTTCTCACACATGGCGGCCTGTTCGTCGGCATTGAGTGCGTCCAGT
TTTTCGAGCAGCGTCAGGCTCTGACTTTTTATGAATCCCGCCATGTTGAGTACGGCTTGCTGCTGCTTAT
TCATCTTTTCGTTTTCTCCGTTCTGTCTGTCATCTGCGTTGTGTGATTATATCGCGTACCACTTTTCGAC
TGTTTTGCTGCCGCTATTCTGCCGCTTGGCTTTTTGACGGGCATTTCTGTCAGACAACACTGTCACTGCC
AAAAAACTGCCGTGCCTTTGTCGGTAATTCGAGCTTGCTGACAGGACAGGATGTGCAATTGTTATACCGC
GCATACATGCACGCTATTACAATTGCCCGTTAAGGGATTTTGGTCATGAGATTATCAAAAAGGATCTTCA
CCTAGATCCTTTTAAATTAAAAATGAAGTTTTAAATCAATCTAAAGTATATATGAGTAAACTTGGTCTGA
CAGTTATTAGAAAAATTCATCCAGCAGACGATAAAACGCAATACGCTGGCTATCCGGTGCCGCAATGCCA
TACAGCACCAGAAAACGATCCGCCCATTCGCCGCCCAGTTCTTCCGCAATATCACGGGTGGCCAGCGCAA
TATCCTGATAACGATCCGCCACGCCCAGACGGCCGCAATCAATAAAGCCGCTAAAACGGCCATTTTCCAC
CATAATGTTCGGCAGGCACGCATCACCATGGGTCACCACCAGATCTTCGCCATCCGGCATGCTCGCTTTC
AGACGCGCAAACAGCTCTGCCGGTGCCAGGCCCTGATGTTCTTCATCCAGATCATCCTGATCCACCAGGC
CCGCTTCCATACGGGTACGCGCACGTTCAATACGATGTTTCGCCTGATGATCAAACGGACAGGTCGCCGG
GTCCAGGGTATGCAGACGACGCATGGCATCCGCCATAATGCTCACTTTTTCTGCCGGCGCCAGATGGCTA
GACAGCAGATCCTGACCCGGCACTTCGCCCAGCAGCAGCCAATCACGGCCCGCTTCGGTCACCACATCCA
GCACCGCCGCACACGGAACACCGGTGGTGGCCAGAGCACTACTACCAGCTCAGACGCGCCGCTTCATCCT
GCAGCTCGTTCAGCGCACCGCTCAGATCGGTTTTCACAAACAGCACCGGACGACCCTGCGCGCTCAGACG
AAACACCGCCGCATCAGAGCAGCCAATGGTCTGCTGCGCCCAATCATAGCCAAACAGACGTTCCACCCAC
GCTGCCGGGCTACCCGCATGCAGGCCATCCTGTTCAATCATACTCTTCCTTTTTCAATATTATTGAAGCA
TTTATCAGGGTTATTGTCTCATGAGCGGATACATATTTGAATGTATTTAGAAAAATAAACAAATAGGGGT
TCCGCGCACATTTCCCCGAAAAGTGCCACCTAAATTGTAAGCGTTAATATTTTGTTAAAATTCGCGTTAA
ATTTTTGTTAAATCAGCTCATTTTTTAACCAATAGGCCGAAATCGGCAAAATCCCTTATAAATCAAAAGA
ATAGACCGAGATAGGGTTGAGTGGCCGCTACAGGGCGCTCCCATTCGCCATTCAGGCTGCGCAACTGTTG
GGAAGGGCGTTTCGGTGCGGGCCTCTTCGCT
Features (pLannotate 1.2.2; 19 found; start..end, strand, type, name):
    108..126     +  promoter       T7 promoter: promoter for bacteriophage T7 RNA polymerase
    184..211     -  terminator     T7Te terminator: phage T7 early transcription terminator
    227..298     -  terminator     rrnB T1 terminator: transcription terminator T1 from the E. coli rrnB gene
    334..717     -  CDS            tcpH (fragment): TCPH_VIBCH - Protein predicted: Swiss-Prot protein existence level 4. Involved in TCP pilus biogenesis. From Vibrio cholerae serotype O1 (strain ATCC 39315 / El Tor Inaba N16961).
    757..781     -  promoter       trc promoter (fragment): strong E. coli promoter; hybrid between the trp and lac UV5 promoters
   1133..1597    -  CDS            cadC (fragment): CADC_ECOLI - Experimental evidence at protein level: Swiss-Prot protein existence level 1. Required for Pcad induction, a promoter upstream of cadBA that is responsible for the pH-regulated expression of CadA and CadB. Probably acts as an activating transcription factor. From Escherichia coli (strain K12).
   1631..1652    -  promoter       tac promoter (fragment): strong E. coli promoter; hybrid between the trp and lac UV5 promoters
   1660..1725    +  promoter       cat promoter (fragment): promoter of the E. coli cat gene encoding chloramphenicol acetyltransferase
   1902..2609    +  CDS            mCherry: mCherry is a basic (constitutively fluorescent) red fluorescent protein published in 2004, derived from Discosoma sp.. It is reported to be a very rapidly-maturing monomer with low acid sensitivity.
   2721..2930    -  CDS            flmC: FLMC1_ECOLI - Also known as ORF70 From Escherichia coli (strain K12).
   2916..3137    +  CDS            sok: SOK_ECOLX - Protein predicted: Swiss-Prot protein existence level 4. From Escherichia coli.
   3428..3468    +  misc_feature   cer region (fragment): ColE1-derived recombination site that helps to maintain plasmids as monomers
   4851..4952    -  ncRNA          RNAI: Accession: RF00106 - RNAI
   5023..5555    +  rep_origin     RSF ori (fragment): Plasmids containing the RSF 1030 origin of replication can be propagated in E. coli cells that contain additional plasmids with compatible origins.
   5632..5814    -  CDS            rop: ROP_ECOLX - Experimental evidence at protein level: Swiss-Prot protein existence level 1. Regulates plasmid DNA replication by modulating the initiation of transcription of the primer RNA precursor. Processing of the precursor of the primer, RNAII, is inhibited by hydrogen bonding of RNAII to its complementary sequence in RNAI. ROP increases the affinity of RNAI for RNAII and thus decreases the rate of replication initiation events. From Escherichia coli.
   6167..6971    -  CDS            NeoR/KanR (fragment): aminoglycoside phosphotransferase confers resistance to neomycin, kanamycin, and G418 (Geneticin®)
   6972..7076    -  promoter       AmpR promoter: bla
   7102..7233    -  rep_origin     M13 ori (fragment): M13 bacteriophage origin of replication; arrow indicates direction of (+) strand synthesis
   7254..99      -  CDS            lacZα (fragment) (across the origin): LacZα fragment of β-galactosidase; lacZ fragment
