>Addgene plasmid #192861 | pMUT2-pTcpP-mCherry | addgene full sequence | sequence record 388680 | Addgene NGS Result
ATTACGCCAGCTGGCGAAAGGGGGATGTGCTGCAAGGCGATTAAGTTGGGTAACGCCAGGGTTTTCCCAG
TCACGACGTTGTAAAACGACGGCCAGTGAGCGCGACGTAATACGACTCACTATAGGGCGAATTGAAGGAA
GGCCGTCAAGGCCACGTGTCTTGTCCGCGGTACCTACTATAAACGCAGAAAGGCCCACCCGAAGGTGAGC
CAGTGTGACTCTAGTAGAGAGCGTTCACCGACAAACAACAGATAAAACGAAAGGCCCAGTTTTTCGACTG
AGCCTTTCGTTTTATTTGATGCCTGGTTAGAAATCGCTCTGACACGAGAACCACATCTTTTCCGCCGTCA
GCAATTTGTAAGGAAAAGCCAGAAAGCACCCTTTGCCAAGTTGATAGATCGACAATACATTGTAATCACG
AGAAGCATTCGATTGGGAGTAATCGGGGATCAGATTCAGCTTTTGTGATGAAGGGTCAGGCAATGTTTGG
TAGCGTGTAGTCCATGATTTAACAACATTACCTTGAGGGTCCGTCTGAGTAAGCCACACATTAGACAGAT
TGCCCTGGTAGGTGCTAAAGATTTGAGTAACGGTTCCATCAATAATCATGGTCCCGTGGCTATTTTTCTG
GCGCATAGGAAGAGCAATAATTGTTACCCCCAGGGCGACCACAAACAGACCAGTGGCCCCTCCCCAAGCC
TTTAACTTCTTGTGCATTACTTTACATTTTCTTAATAATAACTACTCCACATAAATTACGAGCCGGATGA
TTAATTGTCAATTTCTTTTGGGTATAGCGTCGTGGACAGTCATTCATCTTTCTGCCCCTCCAAAAGCAAA
AACCCGCCGAAGCGGGTTTTTACGTAAATCAGGTGAAACTGACCGATAAGCCGGTTTATTAGTTCTTAGT
ACATTCCAACGTCTTATCAGAAAAAACACATTGATGCTGGTCGATAGCAAAGGTCAACTTCTGCTCGCTA
AGTTTCTGGATTGTGATTCCAGGAAGACGGGCTAAGTCACGTAAATCGTGAGTAATCCCGGCCAATTCGT
GTTGATACCATTGCCCGTATGACCACCAAATGACAGGTAATAAGGCAACATATAACGCTGAAAACACCAG
ATACGGCACCACTCGTTTGCTTTTAACTGGGGATTGTTCAGGTGGCGTTGCGGTGTTTTGAATGTTAAGA
CTGTGGGAGGGAGAATCTGTGGCAGGAACCGCCTCTGGTATAGGGGGAGGCGAAGATAGCATTATTTCCT
CTCCCTCTTCTTCGCTGTACCAGATAACCGGCACCATTAATTTATAGCCGCGCTTTGGTACAGTAGCGAT
ATAGACAGGACTATCTTCATCATTATCTTTTAATGACTTACGTAGTTCTGAGATACTCTGCGTCACAACG
TGATTGGTGACAATACTTCTCTTCCAGACATTATCGATAAGTTCATCCCTGCTAAGTACTTCGCCACTGT
GTTGAGCAAAGAAAACCAGAAGATCGATTAATCTCGGCTCAAGGGTAAGTTGACGCCCATTGCGGCTAAT
TTGGTTTATGGACGGAGTAACAAGCCATTCGCCAACGCGAACTACAGGTTGTTGCATATGTCTTCTGTTC
ATAATTCACGGAACTCCACACATTATACGAGCCGATGATTAAGAGGCAAGAAATAAGATCACTACCGGGC
GTATTTTTTGAGTTATCGAGATTTTCAGGAGCTAAGGAAGCTAAAATCCATTGTAAACATTAAATGTTTA
TCTTTTCATGATATCAACTTGCGATCCTGATGTGTTAATAAAAAACCTCAAGTTCTCACTTACAGAAACT
TTTGTGTTATTTCACCTAATCTTTAGGATTAATCCTTTTTTCGTGAGTAATCTTATCGCCAGTTTGGTCA
GGAGAATTACAATGGTTTCCAAGGGCGAGGAGGATAACATGGCTATCATTAAAGAGTTCATGCGCTTCAA
AGTTCACATGGAGGGTTCTGTTAACGGTCACGAGTTCGAGATCGAAGGCGAAGGCGAGGGCCGTCCGTAT
GAAGGCACCCAGACCGCCAAACTGAAAGTGACTAAAGGCGGCCCGCTGCCTTTTGCGTGGGACATCCTGA
GCCCGCAATTTATGTACGGTTCTAAAGCGTATGTTAAACACCCAGCGGATATCCCGGACTATCTGAAGCT
GTCTTTTCCGGTAGGTTTCAAGTGGGAACGCGTAATGAATTTTGAAGATGGTGGTGTCGTGACCGTCACT
CAGGACTCCTCCCTGCAGGATGGCGAGTTCATCTATAAAGTTAAACTGCGTGGTACTAATTTTCCATCTG
ATGGCCCGGTGATGCAGAAAAAGACGATGGGTTGGGAGGCGTCTAGCGAACGCATGTATCCGGAAGATGG
TGCGCTGAAAGGCGAAATTAAACAGCGCCTGAAACTGAAAGATGGCGGCCATTATGACGCTGAAGTGAAA
ACCACGTACAAAGCCAAGAAACCTGTGCAGCTGCCTGGCGCGTACAATGTGAATATTAAACTGGACATCA
CCTCTCATAATGAAGATTATACGATCGTAGAGCAATATGAGCGCGCGGAGGGTCGTCATTCTACCGGTGG
CATGGATGAGCTGTACAAATAAAAAGGGGCTACCGGCGAACCAGCAGCCCCTTTATAAAGGCGCTTCAGT
AGTCAGACCAGCATCAGTCCTGAAAAGGCGGGCCTGCGCCCGCCTCCAGGTTGCTACTTACCGGATTCGT
AAGCCATGAAAGCCGCCACCTCCCTGTGTCCGTCTCTGTAACGAATCTCGCACAGCGATTTTCGTGTCGG
ATAAGTGAATATCAACAGTGTGAGACACACGATCAACACACACCAGACAAGGGAACTTCGTGGTAGTTTC
ATGGCCTTCTTCTCCTTGCGCAAAGCGCGGTAAGAGGCTATCCTGATGTGGACTAGACATAGGGATGCCT
CGTGGTGGTTAATGAAAATTAACTTACTACGGGGCTATCTTCTTTCTGCCACACAACACGGCAACAAACC
ACCTTCACGTCATGAGGCAGAAAGCCTCAAGCGCCGGGCACATCATAGCCCATATACCTGCACGCTGACC
ACACTCACTTTCCCTGAAAATAATCCGCTCATTCAGACCGTTCACGGGAAATCCGTGTGATTGTTGCCGC
ATCACGCTGCCTCCCGGAGTTTGTTCGGCATAAGTCACAAGAGACACTCAATGGCAAAGGAAGACCGTGC
CCTGTTATCCAGGCTTATGGCAGATTAGCTTCCCGGAGAGAAAACTGTCGAAAACTGACGGTATGAACAC
CGTAAGCTCCCAAAGTGATCACCATTCGCTTTCATGCATAGCTATGCAGCGAGCTGAAAACGATCCTGAC
GCATCCTTCCTGTTTTTCCGGGGTAAAACATCTCTTTTTGCGGTGTCTGCGTCAGAATCGCGTTCAGCGC
GTTTCAGTGGTGCGTACAATTAAGGGATTATGGTAAATATATGAGCTATGCGATAACTTTAACTGTGAAG
CGATGAACCCATTACAGGCAAAGCCAATTACTCCTGACAGTGGTTTAGCCAGAAGCAGGGCTACCAAGAC
CAATGCAATAAGTAATATATCGTTTTGCTATCGTGCATCGCTCGCGCTCAGTTCCATTGTGCTTTTTTAA
GCTGTCGTTTTTCTTACGGTATATACCGGTTTTTTATGGCGTGGTTTCTTAACTTGTTCAGCTACTGATG
GACCCATTGTATCTAGGTAGTCAACTAGCTTTGTTAGATCATAAATATTGCGACCACCATATCGGCGATC
ACTCTTCGATGTTGGTTTCTTGTCCAAGAGATTAGCTTTTTCAAGATCATTGATAGCTCTCTGAACAGTC
CGTACAGAAACCCCCATACGTATGGCTAGACTTTCCATTGACGGATGCGGCCACTCTTGCAAACTCCACC
AGTGAACGATCAGGTTAAGTAGTGTGTTAAAGGCCACTGAAGTTAGCTTTTTCTCGTTTTGTATAAAAAA
CAATACGGTAGGCACTGCTGTCCAGCCAAGAGACAAACCGCCAGCTTTCCATTTATTCTTAACGGAGTAA
GTCATTGATTTTCCTAAGCCCCAAAATATTTAAAGTATATATTATATGGTATATTCATATGAATAGGGTG
ACACTGGCGCCATTATTGTGCAACCAAAAAAGACTACTCTGAAAACGAGGAAAAGATTTTTTCCTGCCTG
AATTAGATACGGAGTTAGCGATATGAAAACCGAACAACGTCATGATCTTGTTAAAGATATTGAGGTTTTT
GGCGTATCCTTGTCTCTGTTGATTTCCAGAGCGAATGAGAAGTCTGTTACAATGCCATCTGGTCTAAGTC
GGGAGCAGAGAAGAGCATGGGCAGCGGAGCAGGCGCGCAAAATCCACAATTGAATATTGTCTCATTCTCT
GAGACCTTCAACCTTTATTACACATCCAGATATTCTGCAAAAACACTCGATAAAATCGATGATTTCATTG
AGCATTTTGAAAAATACAATCTCTTTGGCGATCCTTTAAAAGGATATCCAGCTTGGACTGGCAAAGTATC
GCCATCGTGGAAAGTGCCTGATCATTACGAAAACAAAGAAGCTATTGAGAAGTATGCTAGAGCTAACAAA
TTATGGCATGCTCATTTAGGCGATCCGGTTTTTAAAGATACGTTTCATGGGAAATACAAGGTTTCTGACT
GGGTTATTCATTTCCAGCGGCTGACACCGAACCATATAAAGCTTTTAGAGCTTGGATACCATGACCCAAT
GAAGCTACCTCAAAACTTTGAATGATCGAGCGGCAGGCTAAATGAAATCTTGAGATTCATTCAGTCTCGT
CGTAATCTCACTATTGTAAAAACGAAAAAACCACCCTGGCAGGTGGTTTTTCGAAGGTTAGTTAATCCTG
GCAGATTCTCTAACCGTGGTAACAGTCTTGTGCGAGACATGTCACCAAATACTGTCCTTTCAGTGTAGCC
TCAGTTAGGCCGCCACTTCAAGAACTCTCGTTACATCTCTCGCACATCCTGCTTACCAGTGGCCGTTGCC
AGTGGCGTTAAGTCGTGTCTTACCGGGTTGGACTCAAGACGATAGTTACCGGATAAGGCGCAGCGGTCGG
GCTGAACGGGGGGTTCGTGCACACAGCCCAGCTTGGAGCGAACGACCTACACCGAACCGAGATACCAACA
GCGTGAGCTATGAGAAAGCGCCACGCTTCCCGAAGGGAGAAAGGCGGACAGGTATCCGGTAAGCGGCAGG
GTCGGAACAGGAGAGCGCACGAGGGAGCTTCCAGGGGGAAACGCCTGGTATCTTTATAGTCCTGTCGGGT
TTCGCCACCTCTGACTTGAGCGTCGATTTTTGTGATGCTCGTCAGGGGGGCGGAGCCTATGGAAAAACGC
CTCCCGCGCGCCCTTCTTCTGGGTCTTTGTCTTTTGCTCACATGTTCTTTCCGGTTTTATCCCCCGATTC
TGTGGATAACCGTATTACCGCCTTTGAGTGAGCTGACACCGCTCACCGCAGTCGAACGACCGAGCGTAGC
GAGTCAGTGAGCGAGGAAGCGGAAGAGCGCCTTATGTGACATTTTCTCCTTACGCTCCTCTATGCCGTTC
TGCATCCTGTCCGGATGCGTTATATCCCGGTAAGATTTTCCGCTTCAAAGCGTGTCTGTATGCTGTTCTG
GAGTTCTTCTGCGAGTTCGTGCAGTTTCTCACACATGGCGGCCTGTTCGTCGGCATTGAGTGCGTCCAGT
TTTTCGAGCAGCGTCAGGCTCTGACTTTTTATGAATCCCGCCATGTTGAGTACGGCTTGCTGCTGCTTAT
TCATCTTTTCGTTTTCTCCGTTCTGTCTGTCATCTGCGTTGTGTGATTATATCGCGTACCACTTTTCGAC
TGTTTTGCTGCCGCTATTCTGCCGCTTGGCTTTTTGACGGGCATTTCTGTCAGACAACACTGTCACTGCC
AAAAAACTGCCGTGCCTTTGTCGGTAATTCGAGCTTGCTGACAGGACAGGATGTGCAATTGTTATACCGC
GCATACATGCACGCTATTACAATTGCCCGTTAAGGGATTTTGGTCATGAGATTATCAAAAAGGATCTTCA
CCTAGATCCTTTTAAATTAAAAATGAAGTTTTAAATCAATCTAAAGTATATATGAGTAAACTTGGTCTGA
CAGTTATTAGAAAAATTCATCCAGCAGACGATAAAACGCAATACGCTGGCTATCCGGTGCCGCAATGCCA
TACAGCACCAGAAAACGATCCGCCCATTCGCCGCCCAGTTCTTCCGCAATATCACGGGTGGCCAGCGCAA
TATCCTGATAACGATCCGCCACGCCCAGACGGCCGCAATCAATAAAGCCGCTAAAACGGCCATTTTCCAC
CATAATGTTCGGCAGGCACGCATCACCATGGGTCACCACCAGATCTTCGCCATCCGGCATGCTCGCTTTC
AGACGCGCAAACAGCTCTGCCGGTGCCAGGCCCTGATGTTCTTCATCCAGATCATCCTGATCCACCAGGC
CCGCTTCCATACGGGTACGCGCACGTTCAATACGATGTTTCGCCTGATGATCAAACGGACAGGTCGCCGG
GTCCAGGGTATGCAGACGACGCATGGCATCCGCCATAATGCTCACTTTTTCTGCCGGCGCCAGATGGCTA
GACAGCAGATCCTGACCCGGCACTTCGCCCAGCAGCAGCCAATCACGGCCCGCTTCGGTCACCACATCCA
GCACCGCCGCACACGGAACACCGGTGGTGGCCAGCCAGCTCAGACGCGCCGCTTCATCCTGCAGCTCGTT
CAGCGCACCGCTCAGATCGGTTTTCACAAACAGCACCGGACGACCCTGCGCGCTCAGACGAAACACCGCC
GCATCAGAGCAGCCAATGGTCTGCTGCGCCCAATCATAGCCAAACAGACGTTCCACCCACGCTGCCGGGC
TACCCGCATGCAGGCCATCCTGTTCAATCATACTCTTCCTTTTTCAATATTATTGAAGCATTTATCAGGG
TTATTGTCTCATGAGCGGATACATATTTGAATGTATTTAGAAAAATAAACAAATAGGGGTTCCGCGCACA
TTTCCCCGAAAAGTGCCACCTAAATTGTAAGCGTTAATATTTTGTTAAAATTCGCGTTAAATTTTTGTTA
AATCAGCTCATTTTTTAACCAATAGGCCGAAATCGGCAAAATCCCTTATAAATCAAAAGAATAGACCGAG
ATAGGGTTGAGTGGCCGCTACAGGGCGCTCCCATTCGCCATTCAGGCTGCGCAACTGTTGGGAAGGGCGT
TTCGGTGCGGGCCTCTTCGCT
Features (pLannotate 1.2.2; 19 found; start..end, strand, type, name):
    108..126     +  promoter       T7 promoter: promoter for bacteriophage T7 RNA polymerase
    184..211     -  terminator     T7Te terminator: phage T7 early transcription terminator
    227..298     -  terminator     rrnB T1 terminator: transcription terminator T1 from the E. coli rrnB gene
    334..717     -  CDS            tcpH (fragment): TCPH_VIBCH - Protein predicted: Swiss-Prot protein existence level 4. Involved in TCP pilus biogenesis. From Vibrio cholerae serotype O1 (strain ATCC 39315 / El Tor Inaba N16961).
    757..781     -  promoter       trc promoter (fragment): strong E. coli promoter; hybrid between the trp and lac UV5 promoters
   1133..1597    -  CDS            cadC (fragment): CADC_ECOLI - Experimental evidence at protein level: Swiss-Prot protein existence level 1. Required for Pcad induction, a promoter upstream of cadBA that is responsible for the pH-regulated expression of CadA and CadB. Probably acts as an activating transcription factor. From Escherichia coli (strain K12).
   1631..1652    -  promoter       tac promoter (fragment): strong E. coli promoter; hybrid between the trp and lac UV5 promoters
   1660..1725    +  promoter       cat promoter (fragment): promoter of the E. coli cat gene encoding chloramphenicol acetyltransferase
   1902..2609    +  CDS            mCherry: mCherry is a basic (constitutively fluorescent) red fluorescent protein published in 2004, derived from Discosoma sp.. It is reported to be a very rapidly-maturing monomer with low acid sensitivity.
   2721..2930    -  CDS            flmC: FLMC1_ECOLI - Also known as ORF70 From Escherichia coli (strain K12).
   2916..3137    +  CDS            sok: SOK_ECOLX - Protein predicted: Swiss-Prot protein existence level 4. From Escherichia coli.
   3428..3468    +  misc_feature   cer region (fragment): ColE1-derived recombination site that helps to maintain plasmids as monomers
   4851..4952    -  ncRNA          RNAI: Accession: RF00106 - RNAI
   5023..5555    +  rep_origin     RSF ori (fragment): Plasmids containing the RSF 1030 origin of replication can be propagated in E. coli cells that contain additional plasmids with compatible origins.
   5632..5814    -  CDS            rop: ROP_ECOLX - Experimental evidence at protein level: Swiss-Prot protein existence level 1. Regulates plasmid DNA replication by modulating the initiation of transcription of the primer RNA precursor. Processing of the precursor of the primer, RNAII, is inhibited by hydrogen bonding of RNAII to its complementary sequence in RNAI. ROP increases the affinity of RNAI for RNAII and thus decreases the rate of replication initiation events. From Escherichia coli.
   6167..6961    -  CDS            NeoR/KanR: aminoglycoside phosphotransferase confers resistance to neomycin, kanamycin, and G418 (Geneticin®)
   6962..7066    -  promoter       AmpR promoter: bla
   7092..7223    -  rep_origin     M13 ori (fragment): M13 bacteriophage origin of replication; arrow indicates direction of (+) strand synthesis
   7244..99      -  CDS            lacZα (fragment) (across the origin): LacZα fragment of β-galactosidase; lacZ fragment
