[The description below was written by a language model from this plasmid's Addgene catalogue record and pLannotate feature annotations shown in this document.]
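Description:
pMUT2-pTcpP-mCherry is a low-copy bacterial expression plasmid built on pMUT2 and designed as a whole-cell biosensor for human primary bile acids in the probiotic strain E. coli Nissle 1917. It is propagated in standard cloning strains under kanamycin selection, with the NeoR/KanR aminoglycoside phosphotransferase gene driven by the AmpR (bla) promoter. Replication features annotated on the backbone resemble a ColE1/RSF1030-type system: an origin fragment, the antisense regulator RNAI and the rop gene, which together restrain copy number. Stability elements are also detected, including a hok/sok-like post-segregational killing locus (annotated as flmC and sok) and a fragment of the cer multimer-resolution site, which would help retain the plasmid without antibiotic pressure. Small remnants of a cloning vector (lacZα and M13 ori fragments, a T7 promoter) flank the cassette.

The sensing module lies on the reverse strand. A fragment matching E. coli cadC, the DNA-binding transcriptional activator of the cad promoter, sits downstream of a tac-like promoter fragment. This corresponds to the catalogued TcpP-CadC fusion protein, although the TcpP portion itself is not annotated. A Vibrio cholerae tcpH fragment follows behind a trc-like promoter fragment, and the unit ends with the rrnB T1 and T7Te terminators. Oriented divergently is mCherry, the red fluorescent output, presumably controlled by the cognate promoter mentioned in the catalogue; that region is labelled only with a partial cat promoter match, so the record does not clearly identify it. Bile acid exposure is intended to activate the fusion regulator and switch on mCherry. The depositor and sequencing-derived records differ by ten nucleotides, within the KanR region.
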