Addgene plasmid #192861: pMUT2-pTcpP-mCherry
Purpose: pMUT2 based vector for sensing human primary bile acids in E. coli Nissle 1917
Depositing lab: Morten Sommer. Depositing organization: Danmarks Tekniske Universitet. Publication: Characterization of Eight Bacterial Biosensors for Microbial Diagnostic and Therapeutic Applications. Vaaben TH, Vazquez-Uribe R, Sommer MOA. ACS Synth Biol. 2022 Dec 16;11(12):4184-4192. doi: 10.1021/acssynbio.2c00491. Epub 2022 Nov 30. PubMed 36449712.
Backbone
  Vector backbone: pMUT2
  Vector type: Bacterial Expression
Growth in bacteria
  Bacterial resistance: Kanamycin, 50 μg/mL
  Growth temperature: 37°C
  Growth strain: DH5alpha
  Copy number: Low Copy
Gene/Insert
  Gene/Insert name: TcpP-CadC fusion protein and cognate promoter inducible by human primary bile acids
  Species: Escherichia coli
  Insert size (bp): 1710
Terms and licenses: Academic/Nonprofit Terms; Industry Terms: Not Available to Industry
How to cite: pMUT2-pTcpP-mCherry was a gift from Morten Sommer (Addgene plasmid # 192861 ; http://n2t.net/addgene:192861 ; RRID:Addgene_192861)
